Addgene plasmid #85254: pH6Z-805
Purpose: Plasmid clone containing HHV-6B(Z29) restriction endonuclease fragment
Depositing lab: Philip Pellett. Depositing organization: Centers for Disease Control and Prevention. Publication: Restriction endonuclease mapping and molecular cloning of the human herpesvirus 6 variant B strain Z29 genome. Lindquester GJ, Inoue N, Allen RD, Castelli JW, Stamey FR, Dambaugh TR, O'Brian JJ, Danovich RM, Frenkel N, Pellett PE. Arch Virol. 1996;141(2):367-79. PubMed 8634027.
Backbone
  Vector backbone: pKSm13-
  Backbone manufacturer: Stratagene, similar to pBluescript SK+
  Vector type: cloning vector
Growth in bacteria
  Bacterial resistance: Ampicillin, 100 μg/mL
  Growth temperature: 37°C
  Growth strain: DH5alpha
  Copy number: High Copy
Gene/Insert
  Gene/Insert name: fragment of the human herpesvirus 6B strain Z29 genome (alt name: NC_000898)
  Insert size (bp): 1400
  Cloning method: Unknown
  Sequencing primers: 5′ T7; 3′ T3
Terms and licenses: Academic/Nonprofit Terms; Industry Terms: Not Available to Industry
Depositor comments: restriction enzyme fragment = SalI Q; Range (bases) = 35,810-37,247; Associated Genes = U23 (partial), U24, U24A, U25 (partial)
How to cite: pH6Z-805 was a gift from Philip Pellett (Addgene plasmid # 85254 ; http://n2t.net/addgene:85254 ; RRID:Addgene_85254)
