[The description below was written by a language model from this plasmid's Addgene catalogue record and pLannotate feature annotations shown in this document.]
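Description:
pH6Z-805 is a bacterial cloning plasmid that carries a genomic restriction fragment of human herpesvirus 6B, strain Z29. It belongs to a set of clones made for restriction mapping and molecular cloning of that viral genome. The backbone is recorded as pKSm13-, a Stratagene phagemid similar to pBluescript. The annotated 4,399-nt sequence shows the expected parts of such a vector: a high-copy ColE1/pUC-type origin for replication in E. coli, an ampicillin resistance gene (β-lactamase) with its own promoter, and an f1 phage origin that allows single-stranded DNA rescue with helper phage. It also retains remnants of the lac promoter/operator and the lacZα region, which the insert interrupts at the multiple cloning site.

The insert is the SalI Q fragment, listed as about 1.4 kb and corresponding to roughly positions 35,810–37,247 of the HHV-6B Z29 genome. It sits between opposing T7 and T3 phage promoters, which also serve as the sequencing primer sites. Reading from the T7 side, the feature table places a partial U25 open reading frame first, then the complete U24A and U24 reading frames, and finally a partial U23. U24 is annotated as a protein that down-regulates the T-cell receptor/CD3 complex and the transferrin receptor by blocking their recycling to the cell surface. No eukaryotic promoter or expression elements are annotated, so the plasmid serves as a source of cloned viral DNA rather than an expression construct. Likely applications include sequencing, subcloning, hybridisation probes and in vitro transcription from the flanking phage promoters. The cloning method is recorded as unknown.
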