Features (pLannotate 1.2.2; 16 found; start..end, strand, type, name):
      1..19      +  promoter       T7 promoter: promoter for bacteriophage T7 RNA polymerase
     28..121     +  misc_feature   MCS (fragment): pBluescript multiple cloning site
    109..372     +  CDS            U25 (fragment): VU25_HHV6Z - Protein inferred from homology: Swiss-Prot protein existence level 3. From Human herpesvirus 6B (strain Z29) (HHV-6 variant B) (Human B lymphotropic virus).
    392..562     +  CDS            U24A: U24A_HHV6Z - Protein predicted: Swiss-Prot protein existence level 4. From Human herpesvirus 6B (strain Z29) (HHV-6 variant B) (Human B lymphotropic virus).
    584..847     +  CDS            U24: U24_HHV6Z - Experimental evidence at protein level: Swiss-Prot protein existence level 1. Down-regulates the TCR/CD3E complex and the transferrin receptor TFRC in host T-cells by blocking them from recycling back to the cell surface. From Human herpesvirus 6B (strain Z29) (HHV-6 variant B) (Human B lymphotropic virus).
    975..1553    +  CDS            U23 (fragment): U23_HHV6Z - Protein inferred from homology: Swiss-Prot protein existence level 3. From Human herpesvirus 6B (strain Z29) (HHV-6 variant B) (Human B lymphotropic virus).
   1586..1604    -  promoter       T3 promoter: promoter for bacteriophage T3 RNA polymerase
   1649..1665    -  protein_bind   lac operator: The lac repressor binds to the lac operator to inhibit transcription in E. coli. This inhibition can be relieved by adding lactose or isopropyl-β-D-thiogalactopyranoside (IPTG). lac repressor encoded by lacI
   1673..1703    -  promoter       lac promoter: promoter for the E. coli lac operon
   1718..1739    -  protein_bind   CAP binding site: CAP binding activates transcription in the presence of cAMP. E. coli catabolite activator protein
   1752..1844    -  CDS            lacI (fragment): lac repressor; lacI; The lac repressor binds to the lac operator to inhibit transcription in E. coli. This inhibition can be relieved by adding lactose or isopropyl-β-D-thiogalactopyranoside (IPTG).
   2027..2615    -  rep_origin     ori: high-copy-number ColE1/pMB1/pBR322/pUC origin of replication
   2786..3646    -  CDS            AmpR: β-lactamase; bla; confers resistance to ampicillin, carbenicillin, and related antibiotics
   3647..3751    -  promoter       AmpR promoter: bla
   3778..4206    +  rep_origin     f1 ori (sequence partly withheld): f1 bacteriophage origin of replication; arrow indicates direction of (+) strand synthesis
   4237..4392    -  CDS            lacZα (fragment): LacZα fragment of β-galactosidase; lacZ fragment
>Addgene plasmid #85254 | pH6Z-805 | addgene full sequence | sequence record 172649 | Addgene NGS Result
TAATACGACTCACTATAGGGCGAATTGGAGCTCCACCGCGGTGGCGGCCGCTCTAGAACTAGTGGATCCC
CCGGGCTGCAGGAATTCGATATCAAGCTTATCGATACCGTCGACCGCGAGGAGAGCCTTCTCTTTATAGC
TCGCAATATGTCAGATTTTTTAAAAATTGGATGTCTGCGTTATAATGAGAATCGTCGGTTGCATACGCAA
TGGTTTACGCAAGATACGGACTATATTAAGCAGGTGGATGAGATGTTTTCTAGAGACGTCCTCTGTCCTC
TCCGTGAGCACTGTCAGAGGTCGCGCCGGGATCGAGGATTATTAAAGATATGTACGTCTCTAGTCAGGGG
AATTAATTGTATTGAAAGAGGGTAGGTTGTATTGTTTTACCATGTTGCTTATAAGCAAAACTCTATTCCC
CATTCCTAGAAGTGCCGAGGAACTCTGGGAAGGAACATACACTCTCGTAGTCGCATTTGTGCTCGCATTT
CTCGTCTACTCCGATTATCTTAGTAATTTAAGTCCGTTTGGAGAAATTTTGTCCTCGCCGTGTATTTCAA
CGTGAATCTTCGTCGGGAAGAGGATGGATCGCCCTCGGACGCCGCCGCCGTCCTATTCAGAGGTGCTGAT
GATGGACGTCATGTACGGACAGGTTTCTCCGCACGCTAGCAATGATACATCGTTTGTTGAATGCTTACCG
CCTCCGCAGTCATCTCGCTCAGCGTGGAATTTGTGGAACAAGAGACGAAAGACGTTTGCTTTTTTAGTTT
TGACGGGCTTGGCTATCGCAATGATTTTGTTTATTGCTTTTGTTATTTACGTTTTCAATGTGAATCGTCG
AAAAAAATGAATTACCTGTCTTAGAAGCATTTGCTGACCCGATGTGGAACGGAAACATGAACGTTGAAAA
ATCTCTATTGTTTAAAAGGAATAGCAGGCATCGACTATTAAACTAACATGACAAATCTGAATGTATGAGG
AAGTCTGAATTTAATGCAAAATCGTGTTTTCTTATGATCGGCATTTGTGTTTTTAATTTGAATTCGTCGA
GTTGTATTATAAAAACTAATGCGGAACATTGTTCTAAAAGATTGTTTTCATTCTGCTATCTTGGTGTGGG
TGTGATTAAAAAACCGTTGCACTTGGGTAATCGCAAAAACATGTTGTTCTTGTCTTTTTTACTCGTGTGT
CTCTGTGAAGAGGTGCAAATGCTCAACCTAACGACTACAGAAGTTTCGGCAACTGAATTTGCCTCAATTG
CGTCTAAAAATATGGAAACGAATGTATCGACATCCAGCGACTATTTAACTGGGAAATCTGAAACTACGTT
TTCGGCGAATCCCGAAACGTGGGGTAAAAATGTTACCGAAATATCAATAGCTTCTGTGGCATATTTAAAC
CAGTCTTCTATGGTGACCTCTACGCTAGCCGTGGGAACCACAAATCGATCCAGTGGCAATAATGTAAATG
TTACAACAAGTTCGTTTCCAACGGTCAAGGGTGATGAGGCGCAGGATATTGAGACGTTTTTCACAGTAAT
CTTAGCGTCGACCTCGAGGGGGGGCCCGGTACCCAGCTTTTGTTCCCTTTAGTGAGGGTTAATTGCGCGC
TTGGCGTAATCATGGTCATAGCTGTTTCCTGTGTGAAATTGTTATCCGCTCACAATTCCACACAACATAC
GAGCCGGAAGCATAAAGTGTAAAGCCTGGGGTGCCTAATGAGTGAGCTAACTCACATTAATTGCGTTGCG
CTCACTGCCCGCTTTCCAGTCGGGAAACCTGTCGTGCCAGCTGCATTAATGAATCGGCCAACGCGCGGGG
AGAGGCGGTTTGCGTATTGGGCGCTCTTCCGCTTCCTCGCTCACTGACTCGCTGCGCTCGGTCGTTCGGC
TGCGGCGAGCGGTATCAGCTCACTCAAAGGCGGTAATACGGTTATCCACAGAATCAGGGGATAACGCAGG
AAAGAACATGTGAGCAAAAGGCCAGCAAAAGGCCAGGAACCGTAAAAAGGCCGCGTTGCTGGCGTTTTTC
CATAGGCTCCGCCCCCCTGACGAGCATCACAAAAATCGACGCTCAAGTCAGAGGTGGCGAAACCCGACAG
GACTATAAAGATACCAGGCGTTTCCCCCTGGAAGCTCCCTCGTGCGCTCTCCTGTTCCGACCCTGCCGCT
TACCGGATACCTGTCCGCCTTTCTCCCTTCGGGAAGCGTGGCGCTTTCTCATAGCTCACGCTGTAGGTAT
CTCAGTTCGGTGTAGGTCGTTCGCTCCAAGCTGGGCTGTGTGCACGAACCCCCCGTTCAGCCCGACCGCT
GCGCCTTATCCGGTAACTATCGTCTTGAGTCCAACCCGGTAAGACACGACTTATCGCCACTGGCAGCAGC
CACTGGTAACAGGATTAGCAGAGCGAGGTATGTAGGCGGTGCTACAGAGTTCTTGAAGTGGTGGCCTAAC
TACGGCTACACTAGAAGAACAGTATTTGGTATCTGCGCTCTGCTGAAGCCAGTTACCTTCGGAAAAAGAG
TTGGTAGCTCTTGATCCGGCAAACAAACCACCGCTGGTAGCGGTGGTTTTTTTGTTTGCAAGCAGCAGAT
TACGCGCAGAAAAAAAGGATCTCAAGAAGATCCTTTGATCTTTTCTACGGGGTCTGACGCTCAGTGGAAC
GAAAACTCACGTTAAGGGATTTTGGTCATGAGATTATCAAAAAGGATCTTCACCTAGATCCTTTTAAATT
AAAAATGAAGTTTTAAATCAATCTAAAGTATATATGAGTAAACTTGGTCTGACAGTTACCAATGCTTAAT
CAGTGAGGCACCTATCTCAGCGATCTGTCTATTTCGTTCATCCATAGTTGCCTGACTCCCCGTCGTGTAG
ATAACTACGATACGGGAGGGCTTACCATCTGGCCCCAGTGCTGCAATGATACCGCGAGACCCACGCTCAC
CGGCTCCAGATTTATCAGCAATAAACCAGCCAGCCGGAAGGGCCGAGCGCAGAAGTGGTCCTGCAACTTT
ATCCGCCTCCATCCAGTCTATTAATTGTTGCCGGGAAGCTAGAGTAAGTAGTTCGCCAGTTAATAGTTTG
CGCAACGTTGTTGCCATTGCTACAGGCATCGTGGTGTCACGCTCGTCGTTTGGTATGGCTTCATTCAGCT
CCGGTTCCCAACGATCAAGGCGAGTTACATGATCCCCCATGTTGTGCAAAAAAGCGGTTAGCTCCTTCGG
TCCTCCGATCGTTGTCAGAAGTAAGTTGGCCGCAGTGTTATCACTCATGGTTATGGCAGCACTGCATAAT
TCTCTTACTGTCATGCCATCCGTAAGATGCTTTTCTGTGACTGGTGAGTACTCAACCAAGTCATTCTGAG
AATAGTGTATGCGGCGACCGAGTTGCTCTTGCCCGGCGTCAATACGGGATAATACCGCGCCACATAGCAG
AACTTTAAAAGTGCTCATCATTGGAAAACGTTCTTCGGGGCGAAAACTCTCAAGGATCTTACCGCTGTTG
AGATCCAGTTCGATGTAACCCACTCGTGCACCCAACTGATCTTCAGCATCTTTTACTTTCACCAGCGTTT
CTGGGTGAGCAAAAACAGGAAGGCAAAATGCCGCAAAAAAGGGAATAAGGGCGACACGGAAATGTTGAAT
ACTCATACTCTTCCTTTTTCAATATTATTGAAGCATTTATCAGGGTTATTGTCTCATGAGCGGATACATA
TTTGAATGTATTTAGAAAAATAAACAAATAGGGGTTCCGCGCACATTTCCCCGAAAAGTGCCACCTG
[124 nt withheld, positions 3778-3901]
C
[91 nt withheld, positions 3903-3993]
A
[49 nt withheld, positions 3995-4043]
CCTTTGACGTTGGAGTCCACGTTCTTT
[37 nt withheld, positions 4071-4107]
ACCCTATCTCGGTCTATTCTTTTGATTTATAAGGGATTTTGCCGATTTCGGCCTATTGGTTAAAAAATGA
GCTGATTTAACAAAAATTTAACGCGAATTTTAACAAAATATTAACGCTTACAATTTCCATTCGCCATTCA
GGCTGCGCAACTGTTGGGAAGGGCGATCGGTGCGGGCCTCTTCGCTATTACGCCAGCTGGCGAAAGGGGG
ATGTGCTGCAAGGCGATTAAGTTGGGTAACGCCAGGGTTTTCCCAGTCACGACGTTGTAAAACGACGGCC
AGTGAGCGCGCG
